Addgene plasmid #159040: pMSR:MSMEG_0030:Dendra
Purpose: T7 expression of C-term fluorescent fusion in E. coli
Depositing lab: Keith Derbyshire & Joseph Wade. Depositing organization: Wadsworth Center, New York State Department of Health. Publication: A Mycobacterial Systems Resource for the Research Community. Judd JA, Canestrari J, Clark R, Joseph A, Lapierre P, Lasek-Nesselquist E, Mir M, Palumbo M, Smith C, Stone M, Upadhyay A, Wirth SE, Dedrick RM, Meier CG, Russell DA, Dills A, Dove E, Kester J, Wolf ID, Zhu J, Rubin ER, Fortune S, Hatfull GF, Gray TA, Wade JT, Derbyshire KM. mBio. 2021 Mar 2;12(2). pii: mBio.02401-20. doi: 10.1128/mBio.02401-20. PubMed 33653882.
Backbone
  Vector backbone: pMSR:Dendra
  Vector type: Bacterial Expression ; Integrating Mycobacterial Expression Vector attL5
Growth in bacteria
  Bacterial resistance: Apramycin, 25 μg/mL
  Growth temperature: 37°C
  Growth strain: DH5alpha
  Copy number: High Copy
Gene/Insert
  Gene/Insert name: MSMEG_0030
  Species: M. smegmatis
  Promoter: pmycTetO
  Tag / fusion protein: Gly-Ala Linker/Dendra2/1x Flag Tag (C terminal on insert)
  Cloning method: Ligation Independent Cloning
  Sequencing primers: 5′ TGATAGAGTTTGTCCTCCCTATCAG; 3′ TCCATATGCACCTTGACACG
Terms and licenses: Academic/Nonprofit Terms; Industry Terms: Not Available to Industry
Depositor comments: NCBI reference sequence: CP000480.1. 5' cloning site: Ase1, destroyed during cloning. 3' cloning site: HindIII, not destroyed during cloning
How to cite: pMSR:MSMEG_0030:Dendra was a gift from Keith Derbyshire & Joseph Wade (Addgene plasmid # 159040 ; http://n2t.net/addgene:159040 ; RRID:Addgene_159040)
