[The description below was written by a language model from this plasmid's Addgene catalogue record and pLannotate feature annotations shown in this document.]
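Description:
pMSR:MSMEG_0030:Dendra is a 6.1 kb shuttle-type plasmid built on the pMSR:Dendra backbone. It is catalogued both as a bacterial expression vector and as an integrating mycobacterial expression vector that uses the mycobacteriophage L5 attachment system. In E. coli it replicates from a high-copy ColE1/pUC-type origin and is selected with apramycin through the aac(3)IV acetyltransferase gene. No mycobacterial replication origin is annotated. Instead the plasmid carries the L5 integrase gene with flanking phage sequence, which mediates site-specific, single-copy insertion into the mycobacterial chromosome.

The insert is the Mycobacterium smegmatis open reading frame MSMEG_0030, introduced by ligation-independent cloning. The automated annotation matches it by homology to PknA, the M. tuberculosis serine/threonine protein kinase involved in regulating cell growth, shape and division. The record itself identifies the gene only by its locus tag. The coding region is fused at its C terminus, through a Gly-Ala linker, to the green-to-red photoconvertible fluorescent protein Dendra2, followed by a single FLAG epitope.

Two promoters lie upstream of the fusion. The first is the listed pmycTetO promoter; its tet operator sequences are probably what the annotation software labelled as short "tight TRE" fragments, and they suggest tetracycline-regulated expression in mycobacteria. The second is a T7 promoter, paired with a downstream T7 terminator fragment, for expression in E. coli strains that supply T7 RNA polymerase. The stated purpose is T7-driven production of the C-terminal fluorescent fusion in E. coli. The integrating design also supports localisation imaging and FLAG-based detection or purification in mycobacteria, as part of a systematic M. smegmatis gene resource.
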