Features (pLannotate 1.2.2; 14 found; start..end, strand, type, name):
     15..32      +  promoter       tight TRE promoter (fragment): Tet-responsive promoter PTight, consisting of seven tet operator sequences followed by the minimal CMV promoter
     46..64      +  promoter       T7 promoter: promoter for bacteriophage T7 RNA polymerase
     79..1227    +  CDS            pknA (fragment): PKNA_MYCTA - Experimental evidence at protein level: Swiss-Prot protein existence level 1. Protein kinase that regulates many aspects of mycobacterial physiology. Is a key component of a signal transduction pathway that regulates cell growth, cell shape and cell division via phosphorylation of target proteins such as FtsZ and MurD. Shows a strong preference for Thr versus Ser as the phosphoacceptor. From Mycobacterium tuberculosis (strain ATCC 25177 / H37Ra).
   1357..2043    +  CDS            Dendra2: Dendra2 is a photoconvertible green fluorescent protein published in 2006, derived from Dendronephthya sp.. It has high acid sensitivity.
   2083..2103    +  CDS            FLAG (fragment): FLAG® epitope tag, followed by an enterokinase cleavage site
   2112..2154    +  terminator     T7 terminator (fragment): transcription terminator for bacteriophage T7 RNA polymerase
   2360..3160    +  CDS            ApmR: aminoglycoside 3-N-acetyltransferase type IV ; aac(3)IV; confers resistance to apramycin (Paget and Davies, 1996)
   3227..3244    -  misc_feature   MCS (fragment): pBluescript multiple cloning site
   3285..3873    +  rep_origin     ori: high-copy-number ColE1/pMB1/pBR322/pUC origin of replication
   4041..4069    +  misc_feature   MCS (fragment): pUC18/19 multiple cloning site
   4629..5741    +  CDS            33: VINT_BPML5 - Also known as int. Protein inferred from homology: Swiss-Prot protein existence level 3. Integrase is necessary for integration of the phage into the host genome by site-specific recombination. From Mycobacterium phage L5 (Mycobacteriophage L5).
   5803..5907    -  CDS            32 (fragment): VG32_BPML5 - Protein predicted: Swiss-Prot protein existence level 4. From Mycobacterium phage L5 (Mycobacteriophage L5).
   5963..6067    +  CDS            Y4104_STRCO (fragment): Protein inferred from homology: Swiss-Prot protein existence level 3. From Streptomyces coelicolor (strain ATCC BAA-471 / A3(2) / M145).
   6125..8       +  promoter       tight TRE promoter (fragment) (across the origin): Tet-responsive promoter PTight, consisting of seven tet operator sequences followed by the minimal CMV promoter
>Addgene plasmid #159040 | pMSR:MSMEG_0030:Dendra | addgene full sequence | sequence record 315692 | Addgene NGS Result
TGATAGAGTTTGTCCTCCCTATCAGTGATAGATAGGCTTAAGGAGTAATACGACTCACTATAGGGAGAAG
GAGGCCATTTGAGCCCGCGCGTTGGAGTCACGCTGTCCGGTCGTTACCGGCTGCAGCGGCTGATCGCCAC
GGGCGGTATGGGCCAGGTGTGGGAGGCCGTGGATTCGCGGCTGGGCCGCCGGGTCGCCGTCAAGGTGCTC
AAGGCCGAGTTCTCCACCGACGCCGAGTTCGTCGAACGCTTCCGGGCCGAGGCCCGCACCGTCGCGATGC
TCAACCATCCCGGCATCGCGAGCGTGTACGACTACGGCGAGACCGAACTCGACGGCGAGGGCCGCACCGC
GTACCTGGTGATGGAGCTCATCAACGGTGAGCCGCTGAACTCGGTGCTCAAGCGCACCGGCCGGCTGTCG
CTGCGGCACGCGCTGGACATGCTGGAGCAGACCGGCCGTGCGCTGCAGGTCGCGCACACCGCGGGCCTGG
TGCACCGCGACGTCAAGCCCGGCAACATCCTCATCACCCCGACGGGGCAGGTGAAGCTCACCGACTTCGG
CATCGCCAAGGCCGTCGACGCCGCGCCGGTCACCCAGACCGGCATGGTGATGGGCACCGCGCAGTACATC
GCGCCCGAGCAGGCCCTGGGCCATGACGCGACCGCCGCCAGTGACGTGTATTCGCTGGGCGTCGTTGGCT
ACGAATCGGTTTCGGGCAAGCGCCCGTTCACCGGCGACGGTGCGCTGACGGTCGCAATGAAGCACATCAA
GGAGACCCCGCCGCCGCTTCCGGCCGATCTGCCGCCGAACGTGCGCGAGCTGATCGAGATCACGCTCGTG
AAGAACCCGGGCATGCGGTACAAGTCGGGCGGCCCGTTCGCCGACGCGGTCGCCGCGGTGCGCGCGGGTC
GCAGGCCACCGCGGCCCAACCAGGCACCGACGCTGGGACGTGCCGCACCGGCCGCGGTGCCGTCGGCCGC
GCAGGCCCGTGCCTCTGCCGATCTCACGGGCCGTGCGCCCGTCACCGCCGCACGCGCGAGACCCACCGCG
ACGGCCGCGCATCGGACTCCGCCGCCTCGACGCACGTTCTCCTCGGGGCAACGGGCGCTATTGTGGGCGG
CTGGCGTCCTCGGCGCGTTGGCCATCGTGATCGCGATCCTGATCGTGCTCAACGCGCAGGACCGCAAGGA
CCGCGAGCAGTCGCCACCGCCGACGGTCACCGACACCGTCACCGAGACGACGCCCTACGAGGAGACCCCG
GCGGCGATGCCTGACCTCATGATCATGTTGCGTGCGGCTCAGCCCGAGCCGCCGCCATCCGAACAGATAC
AGCGAAAGCTTGGTGCGGCCGCGGGCAACACGCCTGGCATCAATCTGATCAAGGAGGACATGCGTGTCAA
GGTGCATATGGAGGGCAACGTGAACGGTCACGCCTTCGTGATCGAGGGGGAGGGTAAGGGTAAGCCTTAC
GAAGGGACCCAGACCGCCAACCTCACCGTCAAGGAGGGCGCCCCTCTCCCATTCTCGTACGATATCCTCA
CTACCGCGGTGCATTACGGGAACCGCGTGTTCACCAAGTACCCCGAGGATATCCCTGACTACTTCAAGCA
GAGCTTCCCGGAGGGATACTCCTGGGAGCGGACGATGACCTTCGAAGACAAGGGTATCTGTACGATCCGC
AGCGACATCTCGCTGGAAGGGGACTGTTTCTTCCAGAACGTCCGTTTCAAGGGGACCAACTTTCCGCCGA
ACGGCCCGGTCATGCAGAAGAAGACCCTCAAGTGGGAGCCGAGCACGGAGAAGCTGCACGTTCGGGACGG
CCTCCTGGTCGGCAACATCAACATGGCGCTGCTGCTGGAAGGCGGCGGCCACTACCTATGCGACTTCAAG
ACCACGTACAAAGCGAAGAAGGTCGTCCAGCTGCCCGACGCGCACTTCGTGGACCACCGCATCGAAATCC
TGGGGAACGATTCGGACTACAACAAGGTCAAGTTGTACGAGCACGCTGTGGCACGCTATAGCCCGCTCCC
GTCGCAGGTCTGGTTCGAAGGCGGCGGCGGGGAGAACCTGTATTTCCAGGACTACAAGGACGACGACGAC
AAGTGATTTAAATAACCCCTTGGGGCCTCTAAACGGGTCTTGAGGGGTTTTTTGTTAACTAGCGTACGAT
CGAATTCCTGCAGCTCACGGTAACTGATGCCGTATTTGCAGTACCAGCGTACGGCCCACAGAATGATGTC
ACGCTGAAAATGCCGGCCTTTGAATGGGTTCATGTGCAGCTCCATCAGCAAAAGGGGATGATAAGTTTAT
CACCACCGACTATTTGCAACAGTGCCGTTGATCGTGCTATGATCGACTGATGTCATCAGCGGTGGAGTGC
AATGTCGTGCAATACGAATGGCGAAAAGCCGAGCTCATCGGTCAGCTTCTCAACCTTGGGGTTACCCCCG
GCGGTGTGCTGCTGGTCCACAGCTCCTTCCGTAGCGTCCGGCCCCTCGAAGATGGGCCACTTGGACTGAT
CGAGGCCCTGCGTGCTACGCTGGGTCCGGGAGGGACGCTCGTCATGCCCTCGTGGTCAGGTCTGGACGAC
GAGCCGTTCGATCCTGCCACGTCGCCCGTTACACCGGACCTTGGAGTTGTCTCTGACACATTCTGGCGCC
TGCCAAATGTAAAGCGCAGCGCCCATCCATTTGCCTTTGCGGCAGCGGGGCCACAGGCAGAGCAGATCAT
CTCTGATCCATTGCCCCTGCCACCTTACTCGCCTGCAAGCCCGGTCGCCCGTGTCCATGAACTCGATGGG
CAGGTACTTCTCCTCGGCGTGGGACACGATGCCAACACGACGCTGCATCTTGCCGAGTTGATGGCAAAGG
TTCCCTATGGGGTGCCGAGACACTGCACCATTCTTCAGGATGGCAAGTTGGTACGCGTCGATTATCTCGA
GAATGACCACTGCTGTGAGCGCTTTGCCTTGGCGGACAGGTGGCTCAAGGAGAAGAGCCTTCAGAAGGAA
GGTCCAGTCGGTCATGCCTTTGCTCGGTTGATCCGCTCCCGCGACATTGTGGCGACAGCCCTGGGTCAAC
TGGGCCGAGATCCGTTGATCTTCCTGCATCCGCCAGAGGCGGGATGCGAAGAATGCGATGCCGCTCGCCA
GTCGATTGGCTGAGCTCATGAGCGGAGAACGAGATGACGTTGGAGGGGCAAGGTCGCGCTGATTGCTGGG
GCAACACGGGGGATCCACTAGTTCCATGAGCGTCAGACCCCGTAGAAAAGATCAAAGGATCTTCTTGAGA
TCCTTTTTTTCTGCGCGTAATCTGCTGCTTGCAAACAAAAAAACCACCGCTACCAGCGGTGGTTTGTTTG
CCGGATCAAGAGCTACCAACTCTTTTTCCGAAGGTAACTGGCTTCAGCAGAGCGCAGATACCAAATACTG
TCCTTCTAGTGTAGCCGTAGTTAGGCCACCACTTCAAGAACTCTGTAGCACCGCCTACATACCTCGCTCT
GCTAATCCTGTTACCAGTGGCTGCTGCCAGTGGCGATAAGTCGTGTCTTACCGGGTTGGACTCAAGACGA
TAGTTACCGGATAAGGCGCAGCGGTCGGGCTGAACGGGGGGTTCGTGCACACAGCCCAGCTTGGAGCGAA
CGACCTACACCGAACTGAGATACCTACAGCGTGAGCTATGAGAAAGCGCCACGCTTCCCGAGGGGAGAAA
GGCGGACAGGTATCCGGTAAGCGGCAGGGTCGGAACAGGAGAGCGCACGAGGGAGCTTCCAGGGGGAAAC
GCCTGGTATCTTTATAGTCCTGTCGGGTTTCGCCACCTCTGACTTGAGCGTCGATTTTTGTGATGCTCGT
CAGGGGGGCGGAGCCTATGGAAAAACGCCAGCAACGCGGCCTTTTTACGGTTCCTGGCCTTTTGCTGGCC
TTTTGCTCACATGTTCTTTCCTGCGTTATCCCCTGATTCTGTGGATAACCGTATTACCGCCTTTGAGTGA
GCTGATACCGCTCGCCGCAGCCGAACGACCGAGCGCAACGCGTGCGGCCGCGGTACCCGGGGATCCTCTA
GAGTCGACCACCAAGGGCACCATCTCTGCTTGGGCCACCCCGTTGGCCGCAGCCAGCTCGCTGAGAGCCG
TGAACGACAGGGCGAACGCCAGCCCGCCGACGGCGAGGGTTCCGACCGCTGCAACTCCCGGTGCAACCTT
GTCCCGGTCTATTCTCTTCACTGCACCAGCTCCAATCTGGTGTGAATGCCCCTCGTCTGTTCGCGCAGGC
GGGGGGCTCTATTCGTTTGTCAGCATCGAAAGTAGCCAGATCAGGGATGCGTTGCAACCGCGTATGCCCA
GGTCAGAAGAGTCGCACAAGAGTTGCAGACCCCTGGAAAGAAAAATGGCCAGAGGGCGAAAACACCCTCT
GACCAGCGGAGCGGGCGACGGGAATCGAACCCGCGTAGCTAGTTTGGAAGAATGGGTGTCTGCCGACCAC
ATATGGGCCGGTCAAGATAGGTTTTTACCCCCTCTCGGCTGCATCCTCTAAGTGGAAAGAAATTGCAGGT
CGTAGAAGCGCGTTGAAGCCTGAGAGTTGCACAGGAGTTGCAACCCGGTAGCCTTGTTCACGACGAGAGG
AGACCTAGTTGGCACGTCGCGGATGGGGATCGCTGAAGACTCAGCGCAGCGGGAGGATCCAAGCCTCATA
CGTCAACCCGCAGGACGGTGTGAGGTACTACGCGCTGCAGACCTACGACAACAAGATGGACGCCGAAGCC
TGGCTCGCGGGCGAGAAGCGGCTCATCGAGATGGAGACCTGGACCCCTCCACAGGACCGGGCGAAGAAGG
CAGCCGCCAGCGCCATCACGCTGGAGGAGTACACCCGGAAGTGGCTCGTGGAGCGCGACCTCGCAGACGG
CACCAGGGATCTGTACAGCGGGCACGCGGAGCGCCGCATCTACCCGGTGCTAGGTGAAGTGGCGGTCACA
GAGATGACGCCAGCTCTGGTGCGTGCGTGGTGGGCCGGGATGGGTAGGAAGCACCCGACTGCCCGCCGGC
ATGCCTACAACGTCCTCCGGGCGGTGATGAACACAGCGGTCGAGGACAAGCTGATCGCAGAGAACCCGTG
CCGGATCGAGCAGAAGGCAGCCGATGAGCGCGACGTAGAGGCGCTGACGCCTGAGGAGCTGGACATCGTC
GCCGCTGAGATCTTCGAGCACTACCGGATCGCGGCATACATCCTGGCGTGGACGAGCCTCCGGTTCGGAG
AGCTGATCGAGCTTCGCCGCAAGGACATCGTGGACGACGGCATGACGATGAAGCTCCGGGTGCGCCGTGG
CGCTTCCCGCGTGGGGAACAAGATCGTCGTTGGCAACGCCAAGACCGTCCGGTCGAAGCGTCCTGTGACG
GTTCCGCCTCACGTCGCGGAGATGATCCGAGCGCACATGAAGGACCGTACGAAGATGAACAAGGGCCCCG
AGGCATTCCTGGTGACCACGACGCAGGGCAACCGGCTGTCGAAGTCCGCGTTCACCAAGTCGCTGAAGCG
TGGCTACGCCAAGATCGGTCGGCCGGAACTCCGCATCCACGACCTCCGCGCTGTCGGCGCTACGTTCGCC
GCTCAGGCAGGTGCGACGACCAAGGAGCTGATGGCCCGTCTCGGTCACACGACTCCTAGGATGGCGATGA
AGTACCAGATGGCGTCTGAGGCCCGCGACGAGGCTATCGCTGAGGCGATGTCCAAGCTGGCCAAGACCTC
CTGAAACGCAAAAAGCCCCCCTCCCAAGGACACTGAGTCCTAAAGAGGGGGGTTTCTTGTCAGTACGCGA
AGAACCACGCCTGGCCGCGAGCGCCAGCACCGCCGCTCTGTGCGGAGACCTGGGCACCAGCCCCGCCGCC
GCCAGGAGCATTGCCGTTCCCGCCAGAAATCTAGACGGTGACCACAACGCGCCCGCTTTGATCGGGGACG
TCGAAATATTGGATCGTCGGCACCGTCACGGCCGTGGGAGGCGGCACGATCCGCGACGTGATGATCGGCC
GCATCCCCACGGTGCTGCGCAGTGAGCTCTACGCCATCCCGGCGTTGATCTGTGCGTTCGCACGCACAGG
CCCGGTGTGAGAAGGGTCTCTGACGAGCGGGAGAACTCCCTATCAG
